>Addgene plasmid #154127 | poGFP1 | addgene full sequence | sequence record 307531 | Addgene NGS Result
TCCCTATCAGTGATAGAGATTGACATCCCTATCAGTGATAGAGATACTGAGCACTACTAGAGAAAGAGGA
GAAATACTAGATGAAAAACATAAATGCCGACGACACATACAGAATAATTAATAAAATTAAAGCTTGTAGA
AGCAATAATGATATTAATCAATGCTTATCTGATATGACTAAAATGGTACATTGTGAATATTATTTACTCG
CGATCATTTATCCTCATTCTATGGTTAAATCTGATATTTCAATCCTAGATAATTACCCTAAAAAATGGAG
GCAATATTATGATGACGCTAATTTAATAAAATATGATCCTATAGTAGATTATTCTAACTCCAATCATTCA
CCAATTAATTGGAATATATTTGAAAACAATGCTGTAAATAAAAAATCTCCAAATGTAATTAAAGAAGCGA
AAACATCAGGTCTTATCACTGGGTTTAGTTTCCCTATTCATACGGCTAACAATGGCTTCGGAATGCTTAG
TTTTGCACATTCAGAAAAAGACAACTATATAGATAGTTTATTTTTACATGCGTGTATGAACATACCATTA
ATTGTTCCTTCTCTAGTTGATAATTATCGAAAAATAAATATAGCAAATAATAAATCAAACAACGATTTAA
CCAAAAGAGAAAAAGAATGTTTAGCGTGGGCATGCGAAGGAAAAAGCTCTTGGGATATTTCAAAAATATT
AGGTTGCAGTGAGCGTACTGTCACTTTCCATTTAACCAATGCGCAAATGAAACTCAATACAACAAACCGC
TGCCAAAGTATTTCTAAAGCAATTTTAACAGGAGCAATTGATTGCCCATACTTTAAAAATTAATAACACT
GATAGTGCTAGTGTAGATCACTACTAGAGCCAGGCATCAAATAAAACGAAAGGCTCAGTCGAAAGACTGG
GCCTTTCGTTTTATCTGTTGTTTGTCGGTGAACGCTCTCTACTAGAGTCACACTGGCTCACCTTCGGGTG
GGCCTTTCTGCGTTTATATACTAGAGACCTGTAGGATCGTACAGGTTTACGCAAGAAAATGGTTTGTTAT
AGTCGAATAAACTATATCTGTTATTTTTTCCAACCACAGATCTATGAGCAAAGGTGAAGAACTGTTTACC
GGCGTTGTGCCGATTCTGGTGGAACTGGATGGCGATGTGAACGGTCACAAATTCAGCGTGCGTGGTGAAG
GTGAAGGCGATGCCACGATTGGCAAACTGACGCTGAAATTTATCTGCACCACCGGCAAACTGCCGGTGCC
GTGGCCGACGCTGGTGACCACCCTGACCTATGGCGTTCAGTGTTTTAGTCGCTATCCGGATCACATGAAA
CGTCACGATTTCTTTAAATCTGCAATGCCGGAAGGCTATGTGCAGGAACGTACGATTAGCTTTAAAGATG
ATGGCAAATATAAAACGCGCGCCGTTGTGAAATTTGAAGGCGATACCCTGGTGAACCGCATTGAACTGAA
AGGCACGGATTTTAAAGAAGATGGCAATATCCTGGGCCATAAACTGGAATACAACTTTAATAGCCATAAT
GTTTATATTACGGCGGATAAACAGAAAAATGGCATCAAAGCGAATTTTACCGTTCGCCATAACGTTGAAG
ATGGCAGTGTGCAGCTGGCAGATCATTATCAGCAGAATACCCCGATTGGTGATGGTCCGGTGCTGCTGCC
GGATAATCATTATCTGAGCACGCAGACCGTTCTGTCTAAAGATCCGAACGAAAAAGGCACGCGGGACCAC
ATGGTTCTGCACGAATATGTGAATGCGGCAGGTATTATGTGGAGCCATCCGCAGTTCGAAAAATAAGTCG
ACCGGCTGCTAACAAAGCCCGCGGCCGCTGAAGATCGATCTCGACGAGTGAGAGAAGATTTTCAGCCTGA
TACAGATTAAATCAGAACGCAGAAGCGGTCTGATAAAACAGAATTTGCCTGGCGGCAGTAGCGCGGTGGT
CCCACCTGACCCCATGCCGAACTCAGAAGTGAAACGCCGTAGCGCCGATGGTAGTGTGGGGTCACCCCAT
GCGAGAGTAGGGAACTGCCAGGCATCAAATAAAACGAAAGGCTCAGTCGAAAGACTGGGCCTTTCGTTTT
ATCTGTTGTTTGTCGGTGAACGCTCTCCTGAGTAGGACAAATCCGCCGGGAGCGGATTTGAACGTTGCGA
AGCAACGGCCCGGAGGGTGGCGGGCAGGACGCCCGCCATAAACTGCCAGGCATCAAATTAAGCAGAAGGC
CATCCTGACGGATGGCCTTTTTGCGTTTCTACACTCGATAGGGGACGCCACTCTAGGAAATCCGCCATAA
AACAAAAGGCTCAGTCGGAAGACTGGGCCTTTTGTTTTATGTCGACGGGCATAAATAGGTTTAATTTTGC
TACGGGGGCGTTATTTAGGTTTTTTCTTCTTTCGAAAAAATCTTTCTTTATGAAGTTAAAAGCTATGTAT
TCAATAGCATATTTTGAATATGGACATAGAATAGTGCTTATCACTATTGCATATAGCATCTTATCTGACA
CAAGGAAATAATACCCTTCGCTGTTTTTTGTTATAAGGTATATATATATAAGTGTGCAGTACAGGCCAAA
TAAAATATTTTTTATGTAGTATCTTAAATCCCGCAAGAGGCCCGGCAGTACCGGCATAACCAAGCCTATG
CCTACAGCATCCAGGGTGACGGTGCCGAGGATGACGATGAGCGCATTGTTAGATTTCATACACGGTGCCT
GACTGCGTTAGCAATTTAACTGTGATAAACTACCGCATTAAAGCTTATCGATGATAAGCTGTCAAACATG
AGAATTACGACTTATATCGTATGGGGCTGACTTCAGGTGCTACATTTGAAGAGATAAATTGCACTGAAAT
CTAGAAATATTTTATCTGATTAATAAGATGATCTTCTTGAGATCGTTTTGGTCTGCGCGTAATCTCTTGC
TCTGAAAACGAAAAAACCGCCTTGCAGGGCGGTTTTTCGAAGGTTCTCTGAGCTACCAACTCTTTGAACC
GAGGTAACTGGCTTGGAGGAGCGCAGTCACCAAAACTTGTCCTTTCAGTTTAGCCTTAACCGGCGCATGA
CTTCAAGACTAACTCCTCTAAATCAATTACCAGTGGCTGCTGCCAGTGGTGCTTTTGCATGTCTTTCCGG
GTTGGACTCAAGACGATAGTTACCGGATAAGGCGCAGCGGTCGGACTGAACGGGGGGTTCGTGCATACAG
TCCAGCTTGGAGCGAACTGCCTACCCGGAACTGAGTGTCAGGCGTGGAATGAGACAAACGCGGCCATAAC
AGCGGAATGACACCGGTAAACCGAAAGGCAGGAACAGGAGAGCGCACGAGGGAGCCGCCAGGGGGAAACG
CCTGGTATCTTTATAGTCCTGTCGGGTTTCGCCACCACTGATTTGAGCGTCAGATTTCGTGATGCTTGTC
AGGGGGGCGGAGCCTATGGAAAAACGGCTTTGCCGCGGCCCTCTCACTTCCCTGTTAAGTATCTTCCTGG
CATCTTCCAGGAAATCTCCGCCCCGTTCGTAAGCCATTTCCGCTCGCCGCAGTCGAACGACCGAGCGTAG
CGAGTCAGTGAGCGAGGAAGCGGAATATATCCTGTATCACATATTCTGCTGACGCACCGGTGCAGCCTTT
TTTCTCCTGCCACATGAAGCACTTCACTGACACCCTCATCAGTGCCAACATAGTAAGCCAGTATACACTC
CGCTAGCGCTGATGTCCGGCGGTGCTTTTGCCGTTACGCACCACCCCGTCAGTAGCTGAACAGGAGGGAC
AGAGCTTTATGCTTGTAAACCGTTTTGTGAAAAAATTTTTAAAATAAAAAAGGGGACCTCTAGGGTCCCC
AATTAATTAGTAATATAATCTATTAAAGGTCATTCAAAAGGTCATCCACCGGATCAATTCCCCTGCTCGC
GCAGGCTGGGTGCCAAGCTCTCGGGTAACATCAAGGCCCGATCCTTGGAGCCCTTGCCCTCCCGCACGAT
GATCGTGCCGTGATCGAAATCCAGATCCTTGACCCGCAGTTGCAAACCCTCACTGATCCGCATGGGGCCC
CCGTTCCATACAGAAGCTGGGCGAACAAACGATGCTCGCCTTCCAGAAAACCGAGGATGCGAACCACTTC
ATCCGGGGTCAGCACCACCGGCAAGCGCCGCGACGGCCGAGGTCTTCCGATCTCCTGAAGCCAGGGCAGA
TCCGTGCACAGCACCTTGCCGTAGAAGAACAGCAAGGCCGCCAATGCCTGACGATGCGTGGAGACCGAAA
CCTTGCGCTCGTTCGCCAGCCAGGACAGAAATGCCTCGACTTCGCTGCTGCCCAAGGTTGCCGGGTGACG
CACACCGTGGAAACGGATGAAGGCACGAACCCAGTGGACATAAGCCTGTTCGGTTCGTAAGCTGTAATGC
AAGTAGCGTATGCGCTCACGCAACTGGTCCAGAACCTTGACCGAACGCAGCGGTGGTAACGGCGCAGTGG
CGGTTTTCATGGCTTGTTATGACTGTTTTTTTGGGGTACAGTCTATGCCTCGGGCATCCAAGCAGCAAGC
GCGTTACGCCGTGGGTCGATGTTTGATGTTATGGAGCAGCAACGATGTTACGCAGCAGGGCAGTCGCCCT
AAAACAAAGTTAAACATCATGAGGGAAGCGGTGATCGCCGAAGTATCGACTCAACTATCAGAGGTAGTTG
GCGTCATCGAGCGCCATCTCGAACCGACGTTGCTGGCCGTACATTTGTACGGCTCCGCAGTGGATGGCGG
CCTGAAGCCACACAGTGATATTGATTTGCTGGTTACGGTGACCGTAAGGCTTGATGAAACAACGCGGCGA
GCTTTGATCAACGACCTTTTGGAAACTTCGGCTTCCCCTGGAGAGAGCGAGATTCTCCGCGCTGTAGAAG
TCACCATTGTTGTGCACGACGACATCATTCCGTGGCGTTATCCAGCTAAGCGCGAACTGCAATTTGGAGA
ATGGCAGCGCAATGACATTCTTGCAGGTATCTTCGAGCCAGCCACGATCGACATTGATCTGGCTATCTTG
CTGACAAAAGCAAGAGAACATAGCGTTGCCTTGGTAGGTCCAGCGGCGGAGGAACTCTTTGATCCGGTTC
CTGAACAGGATCTATTTGAGGCGCTAAATGAAACCTTAACGCTATGGAACTCGCCGCCCGACTGGGCTGG
CGATGAGCGAAATGTAGTGCTTACGTTGTCCCGCATTTGGTACAGCGCAGTAACCGGCAAAATCGCGCCG
AAGGATGTCGCTGCCGACTGGGCAATGGAGCGCCTGCCGGCCCAGTATCAGCCCGTCATACTTGAAGCTA
GACAGGCTTATCTTGGACAAGAAGAAGATCGCTTGGCCCCGCGCGCAGATCAGTTGGAAGAATTTGTCCA
CTACGTGAAAGGCGAGATCACCAAGGTAGTCGGCAAATAATGTCTAACAATTCGTTCAAGCCGACGCCGC
TTCGCGGCGCGGCTTAACTCAAGCGTTAGATGCACTAAGCACATAATTGCTCACAGCCAAACTATCAGGT
CAAGTCTGCTTTTATTATTTTTAAGCGTGCATAATAAGCCCTACACAAATTGGGAGATATATCATGAAAG
GCTGGCTTTTTCTTGTTATCGCAATAGTTGGCGAAGTAATCGCAACATATTCGCGGCCGCTTCTAGAG
Features (pLannotate 1.2.2; 24 found; start..end, strand, type, name):
      1..19      +  protein_bind   tet operator: tetO; bacterial operator O2 for the tetR and tetA genes tetracycline repressor TetR
     25..44      +  promoter       H1-2O2 promoter (fragment): doxycycline-inducible variant of the human H1 RNA promoter (Henriksen et al., 2007)
     81..830     +  CDS            luxR: LUXR_ALIFS - Experimental evidence at protein level: Swiss-Prot protein existence level 1. Transcriptional activator of the bioluminescence operon. Binds to the OHHL autoinducer. From Aliivibrio fischeri (Vibrio fischeri).
    878..949     +  terminator     rrnB T1 terminator: transcription terminator T1 from the E. coli rrnB gene
    965..992     +  terminator     T7Te terminator: phage T7 early transcription terminator
   1094..1786    +  CDS            Superfolder GFP: Superfolder GFP is a basic (constitutively fluorescent) green fluorescent protein published in 2005, derived from Aequorea victoria. It is reported to be a very rapidly-maturing weak dimer.
   1790..1812    +  CDS            Strep-Tag II (fragment): peptide that binds Strep-Tactin®, an engineered form of streptavidin
   1825..1841    +  CDS            SET1 (fragment): solubility-enhancement tag derived from T7 phage gene 10B
   1937..2052    +  ncRNA          5S rRNA: Accession: RF00001 - 5S ribosomal RNA
   2056..2142    +  terminator     rrnB T1 terminator: Escherichia coli rrnB; transcription terminator T1 from the E. coli rrnB gene
   2234..2261    +  terminator     rrnB T2 terminator: transcription terminator T2 from the E. coli rrnB gene
   2307..2350    -  terminator     rrnB T1 terminator: Escherichia coli rrnB; transcription terminator T1 from the E. coli rrnB gene
   2360..2617    -  CDS            imm (fragment): IMM1_ECOLX - Protein predicted: Swiss-Prot protein existence level 4. This protein is able to protect a cell, which harbors the plasmid ColE1 encoding colicin E1, against colicin E1. From Escherichia coli.
   2618..2719    -  CDS            TcR (fragment): tetracycline efflux protein; tet; confers resistance to tetracycline
   2767..2795    -  promoter       tet promoter: E. coli promoter for tetracycline efflux protein gene
   2907..3452    +  rep_origin     p15A ori: Plasmids containing the medium-copy-number p15A origin of replication can be propagated in E. coli cells that contain a second plasmid with the ColE1 origin.
   3540..3595    +  rep_origin     RSF ori (fragment): Plasmids containing the RSF 1030 origin of replication can be propagated in E. coli cells that contain additional plasmids with compatible origins.
   3714..3782    -  mobile_element IS1 (fragment): prokaryotic transposable element IS1
   3913..4053    -  CDS            int (fragment): INT2_ECOLX - Protein inferred from homology: Swiss-Prot protein existence level 3. Putative integrase believed to be involved in the insertion of antibiotic resistance genes into plasmids and transposons. From Escherichia coli.
   4059..4490    -  CDS            int (fragment): INT2_ECOLX - Protein inferred from homology: Swiss-Prot protein existence level 3. Putative integrase believed to be involved in the insertion of antibiotic resistance genes into plasmids and transposons. From Escherichia coli.
   4576..4632    +  CDS            GmR (fragment): gentamycin acetyltransferase; aacC1; confers resistance to gentamycin
   4639..5430    +  CDS            SmR: aminoglycoside adenylyltransferase (Murphy, 1985); aadA; confers resistance to spectinomycin and streptomycin
   5594..5647    +  CDS            qacE (fragment): QACE_ECOLX - Protein inferred from homology: Swiss-Prot protein existence level 3. Multidrug exporter. Is implicated for the resistance to bacteriocidal quaternary ammonium compounds. From Escherichia coli.
   5649..5668    +  misc_feature   BioBrick prefix (fragment): BioBrick prefix for parts that do not start with "ATG"
