[The description below was written by a language model from this plasmid's Addgene catalogue record and pLannotate feature annotations shown in this document.]
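Description:
poGFP1 is a synthetic bacterial expression plasmid of about 5.7 kb, built to express an "orthogonal" gfp gene in E. coli as part of a fully orthogonal protein synthesis system. In such systems the reporter transcript normally carries an altered ribosome-binding site that is read only by engineered ribosomes with a matching 16S rRNA. However, neither the feature table nor the catalogue fields annotate the translation initiation region, and the record does not name the promoter driving gfp.

The reporter is a superfolder GFP coding sequence followed by a partial match to Strep-Tag II, which could serve for affinity capture. Downstream lie a 5S rRNA segment and the rrnB T1 and T2 terminators, a block typical of vectors that borrow the rrnB terminator region. Upstream of gfp, a tet operator precedes a full-length luxR gene from Aliivibrio fischeri, which encodes the acyl-homoserine-lactone-responsive transcriptional activator. That gene is closed off by rrnB T1 and T7Te terminators. This layout suggests that reporter expression may be placed under LuxR/autoinducer control, but no lux promoter is annotated, so this remains an inference.

Selection is by spectinomycin through the aadA (SmR) gene, which sits among integron-derived remnants (int, GmR and qacE fragments) that are probably carried over with the resistance cassette. Replication relies on a p15A origin, which is compatible with ColE1-type plasmids and so allows co-maintenance with a second plasmid, such as one supplying orthogonal ribosome components. The catalogue lists the plasmid as high copy, whereas p15A is usually described as medium copy. Other short hits (TcR, imm, IS1, RSF ori, a BioBrick prefix, an H1-2O2 promoter fragment and SET1) appear to be backbone leftovers or chance matches.
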