Addgene plasmid #154127: poGFP1
Purpose: Expresses orthogonal gfp gene in bacterial cells
Depositing lab: Alexander Mankin. Depositing organization: University of Illinois at Chicago. Publication: A fully orthogonal system for protein synthesis in bacterial cells. Aleksashin NA, Szal T, d'Aquino AE, Jewett MC, Vazquez-Laslop N, Mankin AS. Nat Commun. 2020 Apr 20;11(1):1858. doi: 10.1038/s41467-020-15756-1. PubMed 32313034.
Backbone
  Vector backbone: Synthetic
  Backbone size w/o insert (bp): 4354
  Vector type: Bacterial Expression, Synthetic Biology
Growth in bacteria
  Bacterial resistance: Spectinomycin, 50 μg/mL
  Growth temperature: 37°C
  Growth strain: E. coli K12 JM109
  Copy number: High Copy
Gene/Insert
  Gene/Insert name: orthogonal gfp
  Species: Synthetic
  Insert size (bp): 1255
Terms and licenses: Academic/Nonprofit Terms; Industry Terms: Not Available to Industry
How to cite: poGFP1 was a gift from Alexander Mankin (Addgene plasmid # 154127 ; http://n2t.net/addgene:154127 ; RRID:Addgene_154127)
